Addgene plasmid #137790: RnBarr1-mVenus
Purpose: Visualization of beta-arrestin1
Depositing lab: Dorus Gadella. Depositing organization: University of Amsterdam. Publication: Not So Dry After All: DRY Mutants of the AT1A Receptor and H1 Receptor Can Induce G-Protein-Dependent Signaling. Pietraszewska-Bogiel A, Joosen L, Chertkova AO, Goedhart J. ACS Omega. 2020 Feb 3;5(6):2648-2659. doi: 10.1021/acsomega.9b03146. eCollection 2020 Feb 18. PubMed 32095688.
Backbone
  Vector backbone: pEGFP-N1
  Vector type: Mammalian Expression
Growth in bacteria
  Bacterial resistance: Kanamycin, 50 μg/mL
  Growth temperature: 37°C
  Growth strain: DH5alpha
  Copy number: High Copy
Gene/Insert
  Gene/Insert name: Rat beta-arrestin 1
  Species: R. norvegicus (rat)
  Entrez Gene: Arrb1 (a.k.a. BARRES)
  Promoter: CMV
  Cloning method: Restriction Enzyme; 5′ cloning site Unknown (unknown if destroyed)
Terms and licenses: Academic/Nonprofit Terms; Industry Terms: Not Available to Industry
How to cite: RnBarr1-mVenus was a gift from Dorus Gadella (Addgene plasmid # 137790 ; http://n2t.net/addgene:137790 ; RRID:Addgene_137790)
