[The description below was written by a language model from this plasmid's Addgene catalogue record and pLannotate feature annotations shown in this document.]
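Description:
RnBarr1-mVenus is a mammalian expression plasmid of about 6 kb built on the pEGFP-N1 backbone, in which the original fluorescent protein has been replaced by a yellow variant and rat beta-arrestin 1 (Arrb1) has been cloned upstream of it. The human CMV immediate-early enhancer and promoter drive a single open reading frame. It consists of the Arrb1 coding sequence joined through a short linker to a C-terminal monomeric yellow fluorescent protein, and is followed by the SV40 polyadenylation signal. The two sequence records, one from the depositor and one from repository sequencing, are the same length and differ mainly in their numbering start point. The fluorescent protein is annotated as mVenus in one and as the closely related SYFP2 in the other, so the exact variant should be checked against the sequence if it matters. The cloning sites used for the insert are not recorded.

The plasmid is propagated in E. coli from a high-copy ColE1/pUC-type origin and also carries an f1 origin for single-stranded DNA production. A single NeoR/KanR (Tn5 aminoglycoside phosphotransferase) gene serves both hosts. A bacterial bla-type promoter drives it for kanamycin selection in bacteria, and the SV40 enhancer/early promoter with an HSV TK polyadenylation signal drives it for G418 selection in mammalian cells. The small large T antigen, ble and bGH poly(A) fragments in the tables appear to be backbone remnants or annotation artefacts rather than functional parts.

The stated purpose is visualization of beta-arrestin 1. Because beta-arrestins bind activated, phosphorylated GPCRs and mediate their desensitization and internalization, the fluorescent fusion suits live-cell imaging of arrestin localization and its recruitment to receptors.
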