Features (pLannotate 1.2.2; 15 found; start..end, strand, type, name):
     61..364     +  enhancer       CMV enhancer: human cytomegalovirus immediate early enhancer
    365..568     +  promoter       CMV promoter: human cytomegalovirus (CMV) immediate early promoter
    591..650     +  misc_feature   MCS (fragment): multiple cloning site
    654..1907    +  CDS            Arrb1: ARRB1_RAT - Experimental evidence at protein level: Swiss-Prot protein existence level 1. Functions in regulating agonist-mediated G-protein coupled receptor (GPCR) signaling by mediating both receptor desensitization and resensitization processes. During homologous desensitization, beta- arrestins bind to the GPRK-phosphorylated receptor and sterically preclude its coupling to the cognate G-protein; the binding appears to require additional receptor determinants exposed only in the active receptor conformation. The beta-arrestins target many receptors for internalization by acting as endocyti
   1923..2642    +  CDS            mVenus: Venus YFP with monomerizing A206K mutation (Nagai et al., 2002; Kremers et al., 2006) mammalian codon-optimized
   2659..2742    +  CDS            large T antigen (fragment): large T antigen from SV40 (simian virus 40)
   2765..2886    +  polyA_signal   SV40 poly(A) signal: SV40 polyadenylation signal
   2920..3348    -  rep_origin     f1 ori (sequence partly withheld): f1 bacteriophage origin of replication; arrow indicates direction of (+) strand synthesis
   3375..3479    +  promoter       AmpR promoter: bla
   3481..3838    +  promoter       SV40 promoter: SV40 enhancer and early promoter
   3873..4667    +  CDS            NeoR/KanR: aminoglycoside phosphotransferase from Tn5; aph(3')-II (or nptII); confers resistance to neomycin, kanamycin, and G418 (Geneticin®)
   4688..4840    +  CDS            ble (fragment): BLE_KLEPN - Experimental evidence at protein level: Swiss-Prot protein existence level 1. Binding protein with a strong affinity to the bleomycin family of antibiotics. Binds to CL990; an antimitotic-antibiotic compound. From Klebsiella pneumoniae.
   4899..4946    +  polyA_signal   HSV TK poly(A) signal: herpes simplex virus thymidine kinase polyadenylation signal (Cole and Stacy, 1985)
   5037..5053    -  polyA_signal   bGH poly(A) signal (fragment): bovine growth hormone polyadenylation signal
   5275..5863    +  rep_origin     ori: high-copy-number ColE1/pMB1/pBR322/pUC origin of replication
>Addgene plasmid #137790 | RnBarr1-mVenus | depositor full sequence | sequence record 266045 | Full Sequence
TAGTTATTAATAGTAATCAATTACGGGGTCATTAGTTCATAGCCCATATATGGAGTTCCGCGTTACATAA
CTTACGGTAAATGGCCCGCCTGGCTGACCGCCCAACGACCCCCGCCCATTGACGTCAATAATGACGTATG
TTCCCATAGTAACGCCAATAGGGACTTTCCATTGACGTCAATGGGTGGAGTATTTACGGTAAACTGCCCA
CTTGGCAGTACATCAAGTGTATCATATGCCAAGTACGCCCCCTATTGACGTCAATGACGGTAAATGGCCC
GCCTGGCATTATGCCCAGTACATGACCTTATGGGACTTTCCTACTTGGCAGTACATCTACGTATTAGTCA
TCGCTATTACCATGGTGATGCGGTTTTGGCAGTACATCAATGGGCGTGGATAGCGGTTTGACTCACGGGG
ATTTCCAAGTCTCCACCCCATTGACGTCAATGGGAGTTTGTTTTGGCACCAAAATCAACGGGACTTTCCA
AAATGTCGTAACAACTCCGCCCCATTGACGCAAATGGGCGGTAGGCGTGTACGGTGGGAGGTCTATATAA
GCAGAGCTGGTTTAGTGAACCGTCAGATCCGCTAGCGCTACCGGACTCAGATCTCGAGCTCAAGCTTCGA
ATTCTGCAGTCGACGGTACCACCATGGGCGACAAAGGGACACGAGTGTTCAAGAAGGCAAGCCCCAATGG
AAAGCTCACCGTCTACCTGGGAAAGCGGGACTTTGTGGACCACATTGACCTGGTGGACCCCGTGGATGGC
GTGGTCCTGGTGGATCCTGAGTATCTCAAAGAAAGGCGAGTCTACGTGACACTGACCTGCGCCTTCCGGT
ATGGCCGGGAAGACCTGGATGTCTTGGGTCTGACTTTTCGCAAAGACCTGTTTGTGGCTAACGTGCAGTC
CTTCCCACCGGCCCCTGAGGACAAGAAGCCACTGACTCGGCTACAAGAGCGACTCATCAAGAAGCTGGGC
GAGCATGCCTACCCCTTCACCTTTGAGATCCCGCCAAACCTTCCGTGCTCAGTCACATTGCAACCTGGGC
CTGAGGACACAGGGAAGGCCTGCGGTGTGGATTATGAAGTGAAAGCCTTCTGTGCTGAGAACCTGGAGGA
GAAGATCCACAAAAGGAATTCTGTGCGGCTAGTCATCCGGAAGGTTCAATATGCCCCTGAGAGGCCTGGC
CCTCAGCCCACGGCTGAGACCACCAGACAGTTCCTCATGTCGGACAAGCCCCTGCACCTTGAGGCATCTC
TGGATAAGGAGATCTATTATCATGGAGAACCCATCAGCGTCAATGTCCATGTCACCAACAACACCAACAA
GACTGTGAAGAAGATCAAGATCTCGGTGCGCCAGTATGCAGACATCTGTCTCTTCAACACAGCTCAGTAC
AAGTGCCCAGTGGCCATGGAGGAAGCTGATGATACTGTGGCACCCAGCTCAACATTCTGCAAGGTCTACA
CACTGACTCCCTTCCTGGCAAACAACAGAGAGAAGCGGGGGCTTGCCCTCGACGGGAAGCTCAAGCATGA
AGACACAAATCTGGCTTCCAGCACTCTGTTGCGGGAAGGCGCCAACCGTGAAATCCTGGGTATCATTGTT
TCCTACAAAGTCAAAGTGAAGCTGGTGGTGTCCCGGGGCGGCCTGTTGGGAGACCTTGCATCCAGTGATG
TGGCTGTGGAACTGCCCTTTACCTTAATGCACCCCAAGCCTAAAGAGGAGCCCCCACATCGGGAAGTTCC
AGAGAGCGAGACTCCAGTAGACACCAATCTCATAGAGCTTGACACCAATGATGACGACATTGTGTTTGAG
GACTTTGCTCGTCAGCGGCTGAAAGGCATGAAGGATGACAAGGACGAAGAGGATGATGGCACCGGCTCTC
CACACCTCAACAACAGAGGACCGGTCGCCACCATGGTGAGCAAGGGCGAGGAGCTGTTCACCGGGGTGGT
GCCCATCCTGGTCGAGCTGGACGGCGACGTAAACGGCCACAAGTTCAGCGTGTCCGGCGAGGGCGAGGGC
GATGCCACCTACGGCAAGCTGACCCTGAAGCTGATCTGCACCACCGGCAAGCTGCCCGTGCCCTGGCCCA
CCCTCGTGACCACCCTGGGCTACGGCCTGCAGTGCTTCGCCCGCTACCCCGACCACATGAAGCAGCACGA
CTTCTTCAAGTCCGCCATGCCCGAAGGCTACGTCCAGGAGCGCACCATCTTCTTCAAGGACGACGGCAAC
TACAAGACCCGCGCCGAGGTGAAGTTCGAGGGCGACACCCTGGTGAACCGCATCGAGCTGAAGGGCATCG
ACTTCAAGGAGGACGGCAACATCCTGGGGCACAAGCTGGAGTACAACTACAACAGCCACAACGTCTATAT
CACCGCCGACAAGCAGAAGAACGGCATCAAGGCCAACTTCAAGATCCGCCACAACATCGAGGACGGCGGC
GTGCAGCTCGCCGACCACTACCAGCAGAACACCCCCATCGGCGACGGCCCCGTGCTGCTGCCCGACAACC
ACTACCTGAGCTACCAGTCCAAGCTGAGCAAAGACCCCAACGAGAAGCGCGATCACATGGTCCTGCTGGA
GTTCGTGACCGCCGCCGGGATCACTCTCGGCATGGACGAGCTGTACAAGTAAAGCGGCCGCGACTCTAGA
TCATAATCAGCCATACCACATTTGTAGAGGTTTTACTTGCTTTAAAAAACCTCCCACACCTCCCCCTGAA
CCTGAAACATAAAATGAATGCAATTGTTGTTGTTAACTTGTTTATTGCAGCTTATAATGGTTACAAATAA
AGCAATAGCATCACAAATTTCACAAATAAAGCATTTTTTTCACTGCATTCTAGTTGTGGTTTGTCCAAAC
TCATCAATGTATCTTAAGGCGTAAATTGTAAGCGTTAATATTTTGTTAAAATTCGCGTTAAATTTTTGTT
AAATCAGCTCATTTTTTAACCAATAGGCCGAAATCGGCAAAATCCCTTATAAATCAAAAGAATAGACCGA
GATAGGGT
[37 nt withheld, positions 3019-3055]
AAAGAACGTGGACTCCAACGTCAAAGG
[49 nt withheld, positions 3083-3131]
T
[91 nt withheld, positions 3133-3223]
G
[124 nt withheld, positions 3225-3348]
CAGGTGGCACTTTTCGGGGAAATGTGCGCGGAACCCCTATTTGTTTATTTTTCTAAATACATTCAAATAT
GTATCCGCTCATGAGACAATAACCCTGATAAATGCTTCAATAATATTGAAAAAGGAAGAGTCCTGAGGCG
GAAAGAACCAGCTGTGGAATGTGTGTCAGTTAGGGTGTGGAAAGTCCCCAGGCTCCCCAGCAGGCAGAAG
TATGCAAAGCATGCATCTCAATTAGTCAGCAACCAGGTGTGGAAAGTCCCCAGGCTCCCCAGCAGGCAGA
AGTATGCAAAGCATGCATCTCAATTAGTCAGCAACCATAGTCCCGCCCCTAACTCCGCCCATCCCGCCCC
TAACTCCGCCCAGTTCCGCCCATTCTCCGCCCCATGGCTGACTAATTTTTTTTATTTATGCAGAGGCCGA
GGCCGCCTCGGCCTCTGAGCTATTCCAGAAGTAGTGAGGAGGCTTTTTTGGAGGCCTAGGCTTTTGCAAA
GATCGATCAAGAGACAGGATGAGGATCGTTTCGCATGATTGAACAAGATGGATTGCACGCAGGTTCTCCG
GCCGCTTGGGTGGAGAGGCTATTCGGCTATGACTGGGCACAACAGACAATCGGCTGCTCTGATGCCGCCG
TGTTCCGGCTGTCAGCGCAGGGGCGCCCGGTTCTTTTTGTCAAGACCGACCTGTCCGGTGCCCTGAATGA
ACTGCAAGACGAGGCAGCGCGGCTATCGTGGCTGGCCACGACGGGCGTTCCTTGCGCAGCTGTGCTCGAC
GTTGTCACTGAAGCGGGAAGGGACTGGCTGCTATTGGGCGAAGTGCCGGGGCAGGATCTCCTGTCATCTC
ACCTTGCTCCTGCCGAGAAAGTATCCATCATGGCTGATGCAATGCGGCGGCTGCATACGCTTGATCCGGC
TACCTGCCCATTCGACCACCAAGCGAAACATCGCATCGAGCGAGCACGTACTCGGATGGAAGCCGGTCTT
GTCGATCAGGATGATCTGGACGAAGAGCATCAGGGGCTCGCGCCAGCCGAACTGTTCGCCAGGCTCAAGG
CGAGCATGCCCGACGGCGAGGATCTCGTCGTGACCCATGGCGATGCCTGCTTGCCGAATATCATGGTGGA
AAATGGCCGCTTTTCTGGATTCATCGACTGTGGCCGGCTGGGTGTGGCGGACCGCTATCAGGACATAGCG
TTGGCTACCCGTGATATTGCTGAAGAGCTTGGCGGCGAATGGGCTGACCGCTTCCTCGTGCTTTACGGTA
TCGCCGCTCCCGATTCGCAGCGCATCGCCTTCTATCGCCTTCTTGACGAGTTCTTCTGAGCGGGACTCTG
GGGTTCGAAATGACCGACCAAGCGACGCCCAACCTGCCATCACGAGATTTCGATTCCACCGCCGCCTTCT
ATGAAAGGTTGGGCTTCGGAATCGTTTTCCGGGACGCCGGCTGGATGATCCTCCAGCGCGGGGATCTCAT
GCTGGAGTTCTTCGCCCACCCTAGGGGGAGGCTAACTGAAACACGGAAGGAGACAATACCGGAAGGAACC
CGCGCTATGACGGCAATAAAAAGACAGAATAAAACGCACGGTGTTGGGTCGTTTGTTCATAAACGCGGGG
TTCGGTCCCAGGGCTGGCACTCTGTCGATACCCCACCGAGACCCCATTGGGGCCAATACGCCCGCGTTTC
TTCCTTTTCCCCACCCCACCCCCCAAGTTCGGGTGAAGGCCCAGGGCTCGCAGCCAACGTCGGGGCGGCA
GGCCCTGCCATAGCCTCAGGTTACTCATATATACTTTAGATTGATTTAAAACTTCATTTTTAATTTAAAA
GGATCTAGGTGAAGATCCTTTTTGATAATCTCATGACCAAAATCCCTTAACGTGAGTTTTCGTTCCACTG
AGCGTCAGACCCCGTAGAAAAGATCAAAGGATCTTCTTGAGATCCTTTTTTTCTGCGCGTAATCTGCTGC
TTGCAAACAAAAAAACCACCGCTACCAGCGGTGGTTTGTTTGCCGGATCAAGAGCTACCAACTCTTTTTC
CGAAGGTAACTGGCTTCAGCAGAGCGCAGATACCAAATACTGTCCTTCTAGTGTAGCCGTAGTTAGGCCA
CCACTTCAAGAACTCTGTAGCACCGCCTACATACCTCGCTCTGCTAATCCTGTTACCAGTGGCTGCTGCC
AGTGGCGATAAGTCGTGTCTTACCGGGTTGGACTCAAGACGATAGTTACCGGATAAGGCGCAGCGGTCGG
GCTGAACGGGGGGTTCGTGCACACAGCCCAGCTTGGAGCGAACGACCTACACCGAACTGAGATACCTACA
GCGTGAGCTATGAGAAAGCGCCACGCTTCCCGAAGGGAGAAAGGCGGACAGGTATCCGGTAAGCGGCAGG
GTCGGAACAGGAGAGCGCACGAGGGAGCTTCCAGGGGGAAACGCCTGGTATCTTTATAGTCCTGTCGGGT
TTCGCCACCTCTGACTTGAGCGTCGATTTTTGTGATGCTCGTCAGGGGGGCGGAGCCTATGGAAAAACGC
CAGCAACGCGGCCTTTTTACGGTTCCTGGCCTTTTGCTGGCCTTTTGCTCACATGTTCTTTCCTGCGTTA
TCCCCTGATTCTGTGGATAACCGTATTACCGCCATGCAT
