Features (pLannotate 1.2.2; 15 found; start..end, strand, type, name):
      1..204     +  promoter       CMV promoter: human cytomegalovirus (CMV) immediate early promoter
    227..286     +  misc_feature   MCS (fragment): multiple cloning site
    290..1543    +  CDS            Arrb1: ARRB1_RAT - Experimental evidence at protein level: Swiss-Prot protein existence level 1. Functions in regulating agonist-mediated G-protein coupled receptor (GPCR) signaling by mediating both receptor desensitization and resensitization processes. During homologous desensitization, beta- arrestins bind to the GPRK-phosphorylated receptor and sterically preclude its coupling to the cognate G-protein; the binding appears to require additional receptor determinants exposed only in the active receptor conformation. The beta-arrestins target many receptors for internalization by acting as endocyti
   1559..2275    +  CDS            SYFP2: SYFP2 is a basic (constitutively fluorescent) yellow fluorescent protein published in 2006, derived from Aequorea victoria. It is reported to be a very rapidly-maturing monomer with moderate acid sensitivity.
   2295..2378    +  CDS            large T antigen (fragment): large T antigen from SV40 (simian virus 40)
   2401..2522    +  polyA_signal   SV40 poly(A) signal: SV40 polyadenylation signal
   2556..2984    -  rep_origin     f1 ori (sequence partly withheld): f1 bacteriophage origin of replication; arrow indicates direction of (+) strand synthesis
   3011..3115    +  promoter       AmpR promoter: bla
   3117..3474    +  promoter       SV40 promoter: SV40 enhancer and early promoter
   3509..4303    +  CDS            NeoR/KanR: aminoglycoside phosphotransferase from Tn5; aph(3')-II (or nptII); confers resistance to neomycin, kanamycin, and G418 (Geneticin®)
   4324..4476    +  CDS            ble (fragment): BLE_KLEPN - Experimental evidence at protein level: Swiss-Prot protein existence level 1. Binding protein with a strong affinity to the bleomycin family of antibiotics. Binds to CL990; an antimitotic-antibiotic compound. From Klebsiella pneumoniae.
   4535..4582    +  polyA_signal   HSV TK poly(A) signal: herpes simplex virus thymidine kinase polyadenylation signal (Cole and Stacy, 1985)
   4673..4689    -  polyA_signal   bGH poly(A) signal (fragment): bovine growth hormone polyadenylation signal
   4911..5499    +  rep_origin     ori: high-copy-number ColE1/pMB1/pBR322/pUC origin of replication
   5674..5977    +  enhancer       CMV enhancer: human cytomegalovirus immediate early enhancer
>Addgene plasmid #137790 | RnBarr1-mVenus | addgene full sequence | sequence record 273169 | Addgene NGS Result
GTGATGCGGTTTTGGCAGTACATCAATGGGCGTGGATAGCGGTTTGACTCACGGGGATTTCCAAGTCTCC
ACCCCATTGACGTCAATGGGAGTTTGTTTTGGCACCAAAATCAACGGGACTTTCCAAAATGTCGTAACAA
CTCCGCCCCATTGACGCAAATGGGCGGTAGGCGTGTACGGTGGGAGGTCTATATAAGCAGAGCTGGTTTA
GTGAACCGTCAGATCCGCTAGCGCTACCGGACTCAGATCTCGAGCTCAAGCTTCGAATTCTGCAGTCGAC
GGTACCACCATGGGCGACAAAGGGACACGAGTGTTCAAGAAGGCAAGCCCCAATGGAAAGCTCACCGTCT
ACCTGGGAAAGCGGGACTTTGTGGACCACATTGACCTGGTGGACCCCGTGGATGGCGTGGTCCTGGTGGA
TCCTGAGTATCTCAAAGAAAGGCGAGTCTACGTGACACTGACCTGCGCCTTCCGGTATGGCCGGGAAGAC
CTGGATGTCTTGGGTCTGACTTTTCGCAAAGACCTGTTTGTGGCTAACGTGCAGTCCTTCCCACCGGCCC
CTGAGGACAAGAAGCCACTGACTCGGCTACAAGAGCGACTCATCAAGAAGCTGGGCGAGCATGCCTACCC
CTTCACCTTTGAGATCCCGCCAAACCTTCCGTGCTCAGTCACATTGCAACCTGGGCCTGAGGACACAGGG
AAGGCCTGCGGTGTGGATTATGAAGTGAAAGCCTTCTGTGCTGAGAACCTGGAGGAGAAGATCCACAAAA
GGAATTCTGTGCGGCTAGTCATCCGGAAGGTTCAATATGCCCCTGAGAGGCCTGGCCCTCAGCCCACGGC
TGAGACCACCAGACAGTTCCTCATGTCGGACAAGCCCCTGCACCTTGAGGCATCTCTGGATAAGGAGATC
TATTATCATGGAGAACCCATCAGCGTCAATGTCCATGTCACCAACAACACCAACAAGACTGTGAAGAAGA
TCAAGATCTCGGTGCGCCAGTATGCAGACATCTGTCTCTTCAACACAGCTCAGTACAAGTGCCCAGTGGC
CATGGAGGAAGCTGATGATACTGTGGCACCCAGCTCAACATTCTGCAAGGTCTACACACTGACTCCCTTC
CTGGCAAACAACAGAGAGAAGCGGGGGCTTGCCCTCGACGGGAAGCTCAAGCATGAAGACACAAATCTGG
CTTCCAGCACTCTGTTGCGGGAAGGCGCCAACCGTGAAATCCTGGGTATCATTGTTTCCTACAAAGTCAA
AGTGAAGCTGGTGGTGTCCCGGGGCGGCCTGTTGGGAGACCTTGCATCCAGTGACGTGGCTGTGGAACTG
CCCTTTACCTTAATGCACCCCAAGCCTAAAGAGGAGCCCCCACATCGGGAAGTTCCAGAGAGCGAGACTC
CAGTAGACACCAATCTCATAGAGCTTGACACCAATGATGACGACATTGTGTTTGAGGACTTTGCTCGTCA
GCGGCTGAAAGGCATGAAGGATGACAAGGACGAAGAGGATGATGGCACCGGCTCTCCACACCTCAACAAC
AGAGGACCGGTCGCCACCATGGTGAGCAAGGGCGAGGAGCTGTTCACCGGGGTGGTGCCCATCCTGGTCG
AGCTGGACGGCGACGTAAACGGCCACAAGTTCAGCGTGTCCGGCGAGGGCGAGGGCGATGCCACCTACGG
CAAGCTGACCCTGAAGCTGATCTGCACCACCGGCAAGCTGCCCGTGCCCTGGCCCACCCTCGTGACCACC
CTGGGCTACGGCGTGCAGTGCTTCGCCCGCTACCCCGACCACATGAAGCAGCACGACTTCTTCAAGTCCG
CCATGCCCGAAGGCTACGTCCAGGAGCGCACCATCTTCTTCAAGGACGACGGCAACTACAAGACCCGCGC
CGAGGTGAAGTTCGAGGGCGACACCCTGGTGAACCGCATCGAGCTGAAGGGCATCGACTTCAAGGAGGAC
GGCAACATCCTGGGGCACAAGCTGGAGTACAACTACAACAGCCACAACGTCTATATCACCGCCGACAAGC
AGAAGAACGGCATCAAGGCCAACTTCAAGATCCGCCACAACATCGAGGACGGCGGCGTGCAGCTCGCCGA
CCACTACCAGCAGAACACCCCCATCGGCGACGGCCCCGTGCTGCTGCCCGACAACCACTACCTGAGCTAC
CAGTCCAAGCTGAGCAAAGACCCCAACGAGAAGCGCGATCACATGGTCCTGCTGGAGTTCGTGACCGCCG
CCGGGATCACTCTCGGCATGGACGAGCTGTACAAGTAAAGCGGCCGCGACTCTAGATCATAATCAGCCAT
ACCACATTTGTAGAGGTTTTACTTGCTTTAAAAAACCTCCCACACCTCCCCCTGAACCTGAAACATAAAA
TGAATGCAATTGTTGTTGTTAACTTGTTTATTGCAGCTTATAATGGTTACAAATAAAGCAATAGCATCAC
AAATTTCACAAATAAAGCATTTTTTTCACTGCATTCTAGTTGTGGTTTGTCCAAACTCATCAATGTATCT
TAAGGCGTAAATTGTAAGCGTTAATATTTTGTTAAAATTCGCGTTAAATTTTTGTTAAATCAGCTCATTT
TTTAACCAATAGGCCGAAATCGGCAAAATCCCTTATAAATCAAAAGAATAGACCGAGATAGGGT
[37 nt withheld, positions 2655-2691]
AAAGAACGTGGACTCCAACGTCAAAGG
[49 nt withheld, positions 2719-2767]
T
[91 nt withheld, positions 2769-2859]
G
[124 nt withheld, positions 2861-2984]
CAGGTGGCACTTTTCGGGGAAATGTGCGCGGAACCCCTATTTGTTTATTTTTCTAAATACATTCAAATAT
GTATCCGCTCATGAGACAATAACCCTGATAAATGCTTCAATAATATTGAAAAAGGAAGAGTCCTGAGGCG
GAAAGAACCAGCTGTGGAATGTGTGTCAGTTAGGGTGTGGAAAGTCCCCAGGCTCCCCAGCAGGCAGAAG
TATGCAAAGCATGCATCTCAATTAGTCAGCAACCAGGTGTGGAAAGTCCCCAGGCTCCCCAGCAGGCAGA
AGTATGCAAAGCATGCATCTCAATTAGTCAGCAACCATAGTCCCGCCCCTAACTCCGCCCATCCCGCCCC
TAACTCCGCCCAGTTCCGCCCATTCTCCGCCCCATGGCTGACTAATTTTTTTTATTTATGCAGAGGCCGA
GGCCGCCTCGGCCTCTGAGCTATTCCAGAAGTAGTGAGGAGGCTTTTTTGGAGGCCTAGGCTTTTGCAAA
GATCGATCAAGAGACAGGATGAGGATCGTTTCGCATGATTGAACAAGATGGATTGCACGCAGGTTCTCCG
GCCGCTTGGGTGGAGAGGCTATTCGGCTATGACTGGGCACAACAGACAATCGGCTGCTCTGATGCCGCCG
TGTTCCGGCTGTCAGCGCAGGGGCGCCCGGTTCTTTTTGTCAAGACCGACCTGTCCGGTGCCCTGAATGA
ACTGCAAGACGAGGCAGCGCGGCTATCGTGGCTGGCCACGACGGGCGTTCCTTGCGCAGCTGTGCTCGAC
GTTGTCACTGAAGCGGGAAGGGACTGGCTGCTATTGGGCGAAGTGCCGGGGCAGGATCTCCTGTCATCTC
ACCTTGCTCCTGCCGAGAAAGTATCCATCATGGCTGATGCAATGCGGCGGCTGCATACGCTTGATCCGGC
TACCTGCCCATTCGACCACCAAGCGAAACATCGCATCGAGCGAGCACGTACTCGGATGGAAGCCGGTCTT
GTCGATCAGGATGATCTGGACGAAGAGCATCAGGGGCTCGCGCCAGCCGAACTGTTCGCCAGGCTCAAGG
CGAGCATGCCCGACGGCGAGGATCTCGTCGTGACCCATGGCGATGCCTGCTTGCCGAATATCATGGTGGA
AAATGGCCGCTTTTCTGGATTCATCGACTGTGGCCGGCTGGGTGTGGCGGACCGCTATCAGGACATAGCG
TTGGCTACCCGTGATATTGCTGAAGAGCTTGGCGGCGAATGGGCTGACCGCTTCCTCGTGCTTTACGGTA
TCGCCGCTCCCGATTCGCAGCGCATCGCCTTCTATCGCCTTCTTGACGAGTTCTTCTGAGCGGGACTCTG
GGGTTCGAAATGACCGACCAAGCGACGCCCAACCTGCCATCACGAGATTTCGATTCCACCGCCGCCTTCT
ATGAAAGGTTGGGCTTCGGAATCGTTTTCCGGGACGCCGGCTGGATGATCCTCCAGCGCGGGGATCTCAT
GCTGGAGTTCTTCGCCCACCCTAGGGGGAGGCTAACTGAAACACGGAAGGAGACAATACCGGAAGGAACC
CGCGCTATGACGGCAATAAAAAGACAGAATAAAACGCACGGTGTTGGGTCGTTTGTTCATAAACGCGGGG
TTCGGTCCCAGGGCTGGCACTCTGTCGATACCCCACCGAGACCCCATTGGGGCCAATACGCCCGCGTTTC
TTCCTTTTCCCCACCCCACCCCCCAAGTTCGGGTGAAGGCCCAGGGCTCGCAGCCAACGTCGGGGCGGCA
GGCCCTGCCATAGCCTCAGGTTACTCATATATACTTTAGATTGATTTAAAACTTCATTTTTAATTTAAAA
GGATCTAGGTGAAGATCCTTTTTGATAATCTCATGACCAAAATCCCTTAACGTGAGTTTTCGTTCCACTG
AGCGTCAGACCCCGTAGAAAAGATCAAAGGATCTTCTTGAGATCCTTTTTTTCTGCGCGTAATCTGCTGC
TTGCAAACAAAAAAACCACCGCTACCAGCGGTGGTTTGTTTGCCGGATCAAGAGCTACCAACTCTTTTTC
CGAAGGTAACTGGCTTCAGCAGAGCGCAGATACCAAATACTGTTCTTCTAGTGTAGCCGTAGTTAGGCCA
CCACTTCAAGAACTCTGTAGCACCGCCTACATACCTCGCTCTGCTAATCCTGTTACCAGTGGCTGCTGCC
AGTGGCGATAAGTCGTGTCTTACCGGGTTGGACTCAAGACGATAGTTACCGGATAAGGCGCAGCGGTCGG
GCTGAACGGGGGGTTCGTGCACACAGCCCAGCTTGGAGCGAACGACCTACACCGAACTGAGATACCTACA
GCGTGAGCTATGAGAAAGCGCCACGCTTCCCGAAGGGAGAAAGGCGGACAGGTATCCGGTAAGCGGCAGG
GTCGGAACAGGAGAGCGCACGAGGGAGCTTCCAGGGGGAAACGCCTGGTATCTTTATAGTCCTGTCGGGT
TTCGCCACCTCTGACTTGAGCGTCGATTTTTGTGATGCTCGTCAGGGGGGCGGAGCCTATGGAAAAACGC
CAGCAACGCGGCCTTTTTACGGTTCCTGGCCTTTTGCTGGCCTTTTGCTCACATGTTCTTTCCTGCGTTA
TCCCCTGATTCTGTGGATAACCGTATTACCGCCATGCATTAGTTATTAATAGTAATCAATTACGGGGTCA
TTAGTTCATAGCCCATATATGGAGTTCCGCGTTACATAACTTACGGTAAATGGCCCGCCTGGCTGACCGC
CCAACGACCCCCGCCCATTGACGTCAATAATGACGTATGTTCCCATAGTAACGCCAATAGGGACTTTCCA
TTGACGTCAATGGGTGGAGTATTTACGGTAAACTGCCCACTTGGCAGTACATCAAGTGTATCATATGCCA
AGTACGCCCCCTATTGACGTCAATGACGGTAAATGGCCCGCCTGGCATTATGCCCAGTACATGACCTTAT
GGGACTTTCCTACTTGGCAGTACATCTACGTATTAGTCATCGCTATTACCATG
